>Addgene plasmid #195517 | pAAV-CNTF-HA | addgene full sequence | sequence record 383900 | Addgene NGS Result
GTGGGTTACATCGAACTGGATCTCAACAGCGGTAAGATCCTTGAGAGTTTTCGCCCCGAAGAACGTTTTC
CAATGATGAGCACTTTTAAAGTTCTGCTATGTGGCGCGGTATTATCCCGTATTGACGCCGGGCAAGAGCA
ACTCGGTCGCCGCATACACTATTCTCAGAATGACTTGGTTGAGTACTCACCAGTCACAGAAAAGCATCTT
ACGGATGGCATGACAGTAAGAGAATTATGCAGTGCTGCCATAACCATGAGTGATAACACTGCGGCCAACT
TACTTCTGACAACGATCGGAGGACCGAAGGAGCTAACCGCTTTTTTGCACAACATGGGGGATCATGTAAC
TCGCCTTGATCGTTGGGAACCGGAGCTGAATGAAGCCATACCAAACGACGAGCGTGACACCACGATGCCT
GTAGCAATGGCAACAACGTTGCGCAAACTATTAACTGGCGAACTACTTACTCTAGCTTCCCGGCAACAAT
TAATAGACTGGATGGAGGCGGATAAAGTTGCAGGACCACTTCTGCGCTCGGCCCTTCCGGCTGGCTGGTT
TATTGCTGATAAATCTGGAGCCGGTGAGCGTGGGTCTCGCGGTATCATTGCAGCACTGGGGCCAGATGGT
AAGCCCTCCCGTATCGTAGTTATCTACACGACGGGGAGTCAGGCAACTATGGATGAACGAAATAGACAGA
TCGCTGAGATAGGTGCCTCACTGATTAAGCATTGGTAACTGTCAGACCAAGTTTACTCATATATACTTTA
GATTGATTTAAAACTTCATTTTTAATTTAAAAGGATCTAGGTGAAGATCCTTTTTGATAATCTCATGACC
AAAATCCCTTAACGTGAGTTTTCGTTCCACTGAGCGTCAGACCCCGTAGAAAAGATCAAAGGATCTTCTT
GAGATCCTTTTTTTCTGCGCGTAATCTGCTGCTTGCAAACAAAAAAACCACCGCTACCAGCGGTGGTTTG
TTTGCCGGATCAAGAGCTACCAACTCTTTTTCCGAAGGTAACTGGCTTCAGCAGAGCGCAGATACCAAAT
ACTGTTCTTCTAGTGTAGCCGTAGTTAGGCCACCACTTCAAGAACTCTGTAGCACCGCCTACATACCTCG
CTCTGCTAATCCTGTTACCAGTGGCTGCTGCCAGTGGCGATAAGTCGTGTCTTACCGGGTTGGACTCAAG
ACGATAGTTACCGGATAAGGCGCAGCGGTCGGGCTGAACGGGGGGTTCGTGCACACAGCCCAGCTTGGAG
CGAACGACCTACACCGAACTGAGATACCTACAGCGTGAGCTATGAGAAAGCGCCACGCTTCCCGAAGGGA
GAAAGGCGGACAGGTATCCGGTAAGCGGCAGGGTCGGAACAGGAGAGCGCACGAGGGAGCTTCCAGGGGG
AAACGCCTGGTATCTTTATAGTCCTGTCGGGTTTCGCCACCTCTGACTTGAGCGTCGATTTTTGTGATGC
TCGTCAGGGGGGCGGAGCCTATGGAAAAACGCCAGCAACGCGGCCTTTTTACGGTTCCTGGCCTTTTGCT
GGCCTTTTGCTCACATGTCCTGCAGGCAGCTGCGCGCTCGCTCGCTCACTGAGGCCGCCCGGGCGTCGGG
CGACCTTTGGTCGCCCGGCCTCAGTGAGCGAGCGAGCGCGCAGAGAGGGAGTGGCCAACTCCATCACTAG
GGGTTCCTGCGGCCGCACGCGTTTAAACTGGCCTCCGCGCCGGGTTTTGGCGCCTCCCGCGGGCGCCCCC
CTCCTCACGGCGAGCGCTGCCACGTCAGACGAAGGGCGCAGCGAGCGTCCTGATCCTTCCGCCCGGACGC
TCAGGACAGCGGCCCGCTGCTCATAAGACTCGGCCTTAGAACCCCAGTATCAGCAGAAGGACATTTTAGG
ACGGGACTTGGGTGACTCTAGGGCACTGGTTTTCTTTCCAGAGAGCGGAACAGGCGAGGAAAAGTAGTCC
CTTCTCGGCGATTCTGCGGAGGGATCTCCGTGGGGCGGTGAACGCCGATGATTATATAAGGACGCGCCGG
GTGTGGCACAGCTAGTTCCGTCGCAGCCGGGATTTGGGTCGCGGTTCTTGTTTGTGGATCGCTGTGATCG
TCACTTGGTGAGTAGCGGGCTGCTGGGCTGGCCGGGGCTTTCGTGGCCGCCGGGCCGCTCGGTGGGACGG
AAGCGTGTGGAGAGACCGCCAAGGGCTGTAGTCTGGGTCCGCGAGCAAGGTTGCCCTGAACTGGGGGTTG
GGGGGAGCGCAGCAAAATGGCGGCTGTTCCCGAGTCTTGAATAGAACCTTCGCTAATGCGGGAAAGCTCT
TATTCGGGTGAGATGGGCTGGGGCACCATCTGGGGACCCTGACGTGAAGTTTGTCACTGACTGGAGAACT
CGGTTTGTCGTCTGTTGCGGGGGCGGCAGTTATGGCGGTGCCGTTGGGCAGTGCACCCGTACCTTTGGGA
GCGCGCGCCCTCGTCGTGTCGTGACGTCACCCGTTCTGTTGGCTTATAATGCAGGGTGGGGCCACCTGCC
GGTAGGTGTGCGGTAGGCTTTTCTCCGTCGCAGGACGCAGGGTTCGGGCCTAGGGTAGGCTCTCCTGAAT
CGACAGGCGCCGGACCTCTGGTGAGGGGAGGGATAAGTGAGGCGTCAGTTTCTTTGGTCGGTTTTATGTA
CCTATCTTCTTAAGTAGCTGAAGCTCCGGTTTTGAACTATGCGCTCGGGGTTGGCGAGTGTGTTTTGTGA
AGTTTTTTAGGCACCTTTTGAAATGTAATCATTTGGGTCAATATGTAATTTTCAGTGTTAGACTAGTAAA
TTGTCCGCTAAATTCTGGCCGTTTTTGGCTTTTTTGTTAGACGAAGCTAAGGCGCGCCTGAGAACTTCAG
GGTGAGTTTGGGGACCCTTGATTGTTCTTTCTTTTTCGCTATTGTAAAATTCATGTTATATGGAGGGGGC
AAAGTTTTCAGGGTGTTGTTTAGAATGGGAAGATGTCCCTTGTATCACCATGCATGGACCCTCATGATAA
TTTTGTTTCTTTCACTTTCTACTCTGTTGACAACCATTGTCTCCTCTTATTTTCTTTTCATTTTCTGTAA
CTTTTTCGTTAAACTTTAGCTTGCATTTGTAACGAATTTTTAAATTCACTTTTGTTTATTTGTCAGATTG
TAAGATCCCATCGATTCGAATTCAAAGTCGACTGGAGGCTTGCTGAAGGCTGTATGCTGTTTATGAGGAT
CTCTCTGATTTTTTTGGCCTCTGACTGAAAATCAAGAGTCCTCATAAACAGGACACAAGGCCTGTTACTA
GCACTCACATGGAACAAATGGCCACCGTGGGAGGATGACAACTCGAGCCTCTAGACAATCAGGGTATATT
ATATTGTACTTCAGCACAGTTTTAGAGAACAATTGTTATAATTAAATGATAAGGTAGAATATTTCTGCAT
ATAAATTCTGGCTGGCGTGGAAATATTCTTATTGGTAGAAACAACTACATCCTGGTCATCATCCTGCCTT
TCTCTTTATGGTTACAATGATATACACTGTTTGAGATGAGGATAAAATACTCTGAGTCCAAACCGGGCCC
CTCTGCTAACCATGTTCATGCCTTCTTCTTTTTCCTACAGCTCCTGGGCAACGTGCTGGTTATTGTGCTG
TCTCATCAAGCTTAAGGATCCAAGGTACCATGTCCATGTTGTTCTACACTCTGATCACAGCTTTTCTGAT
CGGCATACAGGCGGCTTTCACAGAGCATTCACCGCTGACCCCTCACCGTCGGGACCTCTGTAGCCGCTCT
ATCTGGCTAGCAAGGAAGATTCGTTCAGACCTGACTGCTCTTACGGAATCCTATGTGAAGCATCAGGGCC
TGAACAAGAACATCAACCTGGACTCTGCGGATGGGATGCCAGTGGCAAGCACTGATCAGTGGAGTGAGCT
GACCGAGGCAGAGCGACTCCAAGAGAACCTTCAAGCTTATCGTACCTTCCATGTTTTGTTGGCCAGGCTC
TTAGAAGACCAGCAGGTGCATTTTACCCCAACCGAAGGTGACTTCCATCAAGCTATACATACCCTTCTTC
TCCAAGTCGCTGCCTTTGCATACCAGATAGAGGAGTTAATGATACTCCTGGAATACAAGATCCCCCGCAA
TGAGGCTGATGGGATGCCTATTAATGTTGGAGATGGTGGTCTCTTTGAGAAGAAGCTGTGGGGCCTAAAG
GTGCTGCAGGAGCTTTCACAGTGGACAGTAAGGTCCATCCATGACCTTCGTTTCATTTCTTCTCATCAGA
CTGGGATCCCAGCACGTGGGAGCCATTATATTGCTAACAACAAGAAAATGTACCCATACGATGTTCCAGA
TTACGCTTAGATCTACGGGTGGCATCCCTGTGACCCCTCCCCAGTGCCTCTCCTGGCCCTGGAAGTTGCC
ACTCCAGTGCCCACCAGCCTTGTCCTAATAAAATTAAGTTGCATCATTTTGTCTGACTAGGTGTCCTTCT
ATAATATTATGGGGTGGAGGGGGGTGGTATGGAGCAAGGGGCAAGTTGGGAAGACAACCTGTAGGGCCTG
CGGGGTCTATTGGGAACCAAGCTGGAGTGCAGTGGCACAATCTTGGCTCACTGCAATCTCCGCCTCCTGG
GTTCAAGCGATTCTCCTGCCTCAGCCTCCCGAGTTGTTGGGATTCCAGGCATGCATGACCAGGCTCAGCT
AATTTTTGTTTTTTTGGTAGAGACGGGGTTTCACCATATTGGCCAGGCTGGTCTCCAACTCCTAATCTCA
GGTGATCTACCCACCTTGGCCTCCCAAATTGCTGGGATTACAGGCGTGAACCACTGCTCCCTTCCCTGTC
CTTCTGATTTTGTAGGTAACCACGTGCGGACCGAGCGGCCGCAGGAACCCCTAGTGATGGAGTTGGCCAC
TCCCTCTCTGCGCGCTCGCTCGCTCACTGAGGCCGGGCGACCAAAGGTCGCCCGACGCCCGGGCTTTGCC
CGGGCGGCCTCAGTGAGCGAGCGAGCGCGCAGCTGCCTGCAGGGGCGCCTGATGCGGTATTTTCTCCTTA
CGCATCTGTGCGGTATTTCACACCGCATA
[95 nt withheld, positions 5070-5164]
T
[46 nt withheld, positions 5166-5211]
C
[141 nt withheld, positions 5213-5353]
CCTTTGACGTTGGAGTCCACGTTCTTT
[37 nt withheld, positions 5381-5417]
ACTCTATCTCGGGCTATTCTTTTGATTTATAAGGGATTTTGCCGATTTCGGTCTATTGGTTAAAAAATGA
GCTGATTTAACAAAAATTTAACGCGAATTTTAACAAAATATTAACGTTTACAATTTTATGGTGCACTCTC
AGTACAATCTGCTCTGATGCCGCATAGTTAAGCCAGCCCCGACACCCGCCAACACCCGCTGACGCGCCCT
GACGGGCTTGTCTGCTCCCGGCATCCGCTTACAGACAAGCTGTGACCGTCTCCGGGAGCTGCATGTGTCA
GAGGTTTTCACCGTCATCACCGAAACGCGCGAGACGAAAGGGCCTCGTGATACGCCTATTTTTATAGGTT
AATGTCATGATAATAATGGTTTCTTAGACGTCAGGTGGCACTTTTCGGGGAAATGTGCGCGGAACCCCTA
TTTGTTTATTTTTCTAAATACATTCAAATATGTATCCGCTCATGAGACAATAACCCTGATAAATGCTTCA
ATAATATTGAAAAAGGAAGAGTATGAGTATTCAACATTTCCGTGTCGCCCTTATTCCCTTTTTTGCGGCA
TTTTGCCTTCCTGTTTTTGCTCACCCAGAAACGCTGGTGAAAGTAAAAGATGCTGAAGATCAGTTGGGTG
CACGA
Features (pLannotate 1.2.2; 19 found; start..end, strand, type, name):
    909..1497    +  rep_origin     ori: high-copy-number ColE1/pMB1/pBR322/pUC origin of replication
   1570..1597    +  repeat_region  AAV2 ITR (fragment): inverted terminal repeat of adeno-associated virus serotype 2 inverted
   1626..1653    +  repeat_region  AAV2 ITR (fragment): inverted terminal repeat of adeno-associated virus serotype 2 inverted
   1710..2109    +  promoter       UbC promoter: human ubiquitin C promoter
   2287..2842    +  promoter       UbC promoter (fragment): human ubiquitin C promoter
   2872..3154    +  intron         β-globin intron (fragment): intron from rabbit β-globin gene
   3182..3208    +  ncRNA          5' miR-155: sequence upstream of the precursor of mouse miR-155 microRNA (Uva et al., 2013) miRNA
   3272..3313    +  ncRNA          3' miR-155: sequence downstream of the precursor of mouse miR-155 microRNA (Uva et al., 2013) miRNA
   3346..3610    +  intron         β-globin intron (fragment): intron from rabbit β-globin gene
   3724..4320    +  CDS            CNTF: CNTF_HUMAN - Experimental evidence at protein level: Swiss-Prot protein existence level 1. CNTF is a survival factor for various neuronal cell types. Seems to prevent the degeneration of motor axons after axotomy. From Homo sapiens (Human).
   4321..4349    +  CDS            3xHA (fragment): three tandem HA epitope tags
   4357..4833    +  polyA_signal   hGH poly(A) signal: human growth hormone polyadenylation signal
   4873..5013    +  repeat_region  AAV2 ITR: inverted terminal repeat of adeno-associated virus serotype 2 inverted
   5018..5069    -  misc_feature   bom (fragment): basis of mobility region from pBR322
   5088..5543    +  rep_origin     f1 ori (sequence partly withheld): f1 bacteriophage origin of replication; arrow indicates direction of (+) strand synthesis
   5544..5593    -  misc_feature   bom (fragment): basis of mobility region from pBR322
   5695..5730    -  CDS            rop (fragment): Rop protein, which maintains plasmids at low copy number; rop
   5825..5929    +  promoter       AmpR promoter: bla
   5930..738     +  CDS            AmpR (across the origin): β-lactamase; bla; confers resistance to ampicillin, carbenicillin, and related antibiotics
