[The description below was written by a language model from this plasmid's Addgene catalogue record and pLannotate feature annotations shown in this document.]
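Description:
pAAV-CNTF-HA is a 6,052 bp adeno-associated virus transfer plasmid built on the Stratagene pAAV-MCS backbone. It is intended for expression of a secretable, epitope-tagged human ciliary neurotrophic factor (CNTF) in mammalian cells, either by direct transfection or after packaging into recombinant AAV. It is propagated in E. coli through a high-copy ColE1/pUC-type origin and selected with ampicillin via the bla gene. An f1 phage origin is also present. The expression cassette lies between AAV2 inverted terminal repeats, which are the cis elements needed for replication and encapsidation of the vector genome when Rep, Cap and helper functions are supplied in trans. The downstream ITR is annotated in full, while the upstream one is detected only as short fragments. This may reflect the difficulty of sequencing or annotating these structured repeats, or a partial deletion; the record does not say which.

Transcription is driven by the human ubiquitin C promoter followed by a rabbit β-globin intron, which generally improves transcript processing and expression. The feature table also shows miR-155 5' and 3' flanking sequences embedded within the intron. This arrangement resembles an intronic miRNA/shRNA scaffold, but the catalogue entry does not mention any hairpin or target. The human CNTF coding sequence carries an N-terminal NGF signal peptide. Native CNTF lacks a classical secretion signal, so this peptide serves to route the protein into the secretory pathway. A C-terminal HA tag allows immunodetection; it is annotated as a fragment of a 3xHA element, consistent with a single copy. A human growth hormone polyadenylation signal terminates the transcript. The associated study concerns cytokine expression in retinal ganglion cells in the context of optic nerve injury and axon regeneration.
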