Addgene plasmid #195517: pAAV-CNTF-HA
Purpose: Expresses HA-tagged CNTF in mammalian cells
Depositing lab: Kevin Park. Depositing organization: University of Miami. Publication: Retinal ganglion cell expression of cytokine enhances occupancy of NG2 cell-derived astrocytes at the nerve injury site: Implication for axon regeneration. Ribeiro M, Ayupe AC, Beckedorff FC, Levay K, Rodriguez S, Tsoulfas P, Lee JK, Nascimento-Dos-Santos G, Park KK. Exp Neurol. 2022 Sep;355:114147. doi: 10.1016/j.expneurol.2022.114147. Epub 2022 Jun 20. PubMed 35738417.
Backbone
  Vector backbone: pAAV-MCS
  Backbone manufacturer: Stratagene
  Backbone size w/o insert (bp): 4650
  Total vector size (bp): 6052
  Modifications to backbone: Ribeiro M, Ayupe AC, Beckedorff FC, Levay K, Rodriguez S, Tsoulfas P, Lee JK, Nascimento-dos-Santos G, Park KK. Retinal ganglion cell expression of cytokine enhances occupancy of NG2 cell-derived astrocytes at the nerve injury site: Implication for axon regeneration
  Vector type: Mammalian Expression, AAV
Growth in bacteria
  Bacterial resistance: Ampicillin, 100 μg/mL
  Growth temperature: 37°C
  Growth strain: NEB Stable
  Copy number: Unknown
Gene/Insert
  Gene/Insert name: Ciliary neurotrophic factor (alt name: CNTF)
  Species: H. sapiens (human)
  Insert size (bp): 651
  GenBank ID: NM_000614.4
  Entrez Gene: CNTF (a.k.a. HCNTF)
  Promoter: UbC promoter with beta-globin intron
  Tag / fusion protein: NGF signal peptide (N terminal on insert); HA-tag (C terminal on insert)
  Cloning method: Unknown
  Sequencing primers: 5′ caacctggactctgcggatg; 3′ catcccatccgcagagtcc
Terms and licenses: Academic/Nonprofit Terms; Industry Terms: Not Available to Industry
How to cite: pAAV-CNTF-HA was a gift from Kevin Park (Addgene plasmid # 195517 ; http://n2t.net/addgene:195517 ; RRID:Addgene_195517)
